>Addgene plasmid #18373 | T4 Lysozyme N68-[A] WT* | addgene partial sequence | sequence record 24159 | 3primeUP
CTANGAAAAGCCCGCTCATTAGGCGGGCTCAGATCTGCTCATGTTTGACAGCTTATCATCGATAAGCTTC
GGCAATAAATTCTTGATATGTTTTCATATGTTTCCTTTAAATATTTTAATTAGTAATTGTCTATTCAAGT
AATTGTGAATATACTATCACAATTCCAAGAGAAAGTAAACAGCTTTATAGATTTTTATACGCGTCCCAAG
TGCCAGTTCTAAACGTTGTAATGACCGCAGCTGCTCGTTTTGCGCGATTAGGTGTTTGATTATACCATCT
ACTTTTAGCTAAGTTAACTGCTGCTTCATCCCAGCGTTTTTGTTGAAGCATACGTAAAGAGTTAGTAAAT
CCTGCCACACCGGTTTCTCCCATTTGGAAAACCATATTAATCAATGCAGCGCGACGAACCGCATCAAGAG
AATCATAAACCGGTTTTAATTTAGCATTTCTCAGAATTCCGCGAACAGCAGCATCAACATCCTGTGCATT
AAAGAGTTTTTCAGCCTCATCTTTTGTAATTACACCATTAGTATTACGCCCAATAGCTTTATCTAATTCA
GATTTAGCAGCATTAAGTGATGGACTTTTTGTAAGCAAATGACCGATGCCAATAGTGTAATAGCCTTCTG
TGTCTTTATAGATTTTAAGTCTAAGACCTTCATCTATACGTAACATTTCAAATATATTCATAATACCTCC
TAAGCATCGATGGATCCTGTTTCCTGTGTGAAATTGTTATCCGCTCACAATTCCACACATTATACGAGCC
GATGATTAATTGTCAACAGGGGGATGGGGAGTAAGCTGATCCTGTTTCCTGTGTGAAATTGTTATCCGCT
CACAATTCCACACATTATACGAGCCGATGATTAATTGTCAACAGGGGGATGGGGAGTAAGCTCATCGATG
GATCGATCCGGNTTCCCGGGGGGAAATGNTANCCGCNCNCAATTCCCCNCNTTANCNANCCGGGAANCNN
AAANNGNAAAGCCNGGGGGGNCCNAANGNNGGNNCNANCNNNNNNNAANTGNNNNGNNGNNCNNGGNCCN
NNTTCCNNNCNGGAAANCNGNNNNGNCNGGANNCCNNNNNANGGGGNNAAACCNTNNN
