[The description below was written by a language model from this plasmid's Addgene catalogue record.]
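Description:
T4 Lysozyme N68-[A] WT* is a bacterial expression plasmid built on the pHS1403 backbone (about 5 kb without insert) that carries a mutant form of the bacteriophage T4 lysozyme gene (gene e). It is maintained in E. coli as a high-copy plasmid under ampicillin selection. The record gives no feature table and does not name the origin of replication, the promoter driving expression, or any fusion tags, so these details cannot be stated here.

The insert is roughly 600 bp and was cloned by restriction digestion between BamHI at the 5′ end and HindIII at the 3′ end, with both sites preserved. According to the depositor's comments, the BamHI site lies 27 bp from the start codon and the HindIII site 115 bp from the stop codon, so the fragment includes short flanking untranslated stretches around the coding region and can be excised or transferred as a cassette. The mutation is recorded as "N68-[A] WT*". This notation most plausibly denotes an alanine inserted after asparagine 68, made in the "WT*" background, a designation commonly used for the cysteine-free pseudo-wild-type T4 lysozyme; the record itself does not spell out either meaning, so this reading should be treated as an interpretation.

T4 lysozyme is a classic model protein for studying folding, stability and structural tolerance to sequence changes. A construct like this would typically be used to produce the variant protein in E. coli for such biophysical or crystallographic comparison, although the record does not state a specific purpose.
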