Addgene plasmid #18373: T4 Lysozyme N68-[A] WT*
Depositing lab: Brian Matthews. Depositing organization: University of Oregon.
Backbone
  Vector backbone: pHS1403
  Backbone size w/o insert (bp): 5000
  Vector type: Bacterial Expression
Growth in bacteria
  Bacterial resistance: Ampicillin, 100 μg/mL
  Growth temperature: 37°C
  Growth strain: DH5alpha
  Copy number: High Copy
Gene/Insert
  Gene/Insert name: T4 Lysozyme (alt name: 18 or 7)
  Species: Bacteriophage T4
  Insert size (bp): 600
  Mutation: N68-[A] WT*
  GenBank ID: NP_049736
  Entrez Gene: e (a.k.a. T4p123)
  Cloning method: Restriction Enzyme; 5′ cloning site BamHI (not destroyed); 3′ cloning site HindIII (not destroyed)
  Sequencing primers: 5′ na; 3′ GGCGTATCACGAGGCCC
Terms and licenses: Academic/Nonprofit Terms; Industry Terms: Not Available to Industry
Depositor comments: The BamHI site is 27 bp from the ATG and the HindIII site is 115 bp from the stop.
How to cite: T4 Lysozyme N68-[A] WT* was a gift from Brian Matthews (Addgene plasmid # 18373 ; http://n2t.net/addgene:18373 ; RRID:Addgene_18373)
